Addgene plasmid #105009: pCAG mito-GCaMP5G
Purpose: mitochondrial calcium sensor
Depositing lab: Franck Polleux. Depositing organization: Columbia University. Publication: LKB1 Regulates Mitochondria-Dependent Presynaptic Calcium Clearance and Neurotransmitter Release Properties at Excitatory Synapses along Cortical Axons. Kwon SK, Sando R 3rd, Lewis TL, Hirabayashi Y, Maximov A, Polleux F. PLoS Biol. 2016 Jul 18;14(7):e1002516. doi: 10.1371/journal.pbio.1002516. eCollection 2016 Jul. PBIOLOGY-D-16-00343 PubMed 27429220.
Backbone
  Vector backbone: pCIG2
  Vector type: Mammalian Expression
Growth in bacteria
  Bacterial resistance: Ampicillin, 100 μg/mL
  Growth temperature: 37°C
  Growth strain: DH5alpha
  Copy number: High Copy
Gene/Insert
  Gene/Insert name: GCaMP5G
  Promoter: CAG
  Cloning method: Restriction Enzyme; 5′ cloning site unknown (unknown if destroyed); 3′ cloning site unknown (unknown if destroyed)
Terms and licenses: Academic/Nonprofit Terms; Industry Terms: Not Available to Industry
How to cite: pCAG mito-GCaMP5G was a gift from Franck Polleux (Addgene plasmid # 105009 ; http://n2t.net/addgene:105009 ; RRID:Addgene_105009)
