[The description below was written by a language model from this plasmid's Addgene catalogue record and the feature table of its GenBank file.]
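Description:
pCAG mito-GCaMP5G is a 6.3 kb circular mammalian expression plasmid built on the pCIG2 backbone that encodes a mitochondrially targeted, genetically encoded calcium indicator. It is propagated in E. coli as a high-copy plasmid through a ColE1/pUC-type origin and selected with ampicillin via the beta-lactamase gene. Residual backbone elements include a lac promoter/operator fragment and an SV40 early promoter/origin followed directly by an SV40 polyadenylation signal. No mammalian selection marker is annotated, and although pCIG2 is the stated backbone, no IRES or separate reporter cassette appears in the feature table.

Expression is driven by the CAG promoter, annotated here as its three parts: the CMV immediate-early enhancer, the chicken beta-actin promoter and a chimeric beta-actin/beta-globin intron. Together these give strong, broadly active transcription in mammalian cells, and the transcript is terminated by a rabbit beta-globin poly(A) signal. The coding region begins with the presequence of human cytochrome c oxidase subunit VIII, which directs import of the fusion into mitochondria. Next come the 6xHis, T7 gene 10 leader and Xpress tags, a leader typically carried over from bacterial expression versions of GCaMP. The sensor itself consists of the myosin light chain kinase calmodulin-binding peptide, a GFP-derived segment (indicated only by EGFP primer sites rather than an annotated CDS) and calmodulin. In GCaMP sensors, calcium binding to calmodulin promotes its interaction with the peptide and increases fluorescence.

The construct is intended for imaging mitochondrial calcium dynamics in transfected mammalian cells. The associated publication concerns mitochondria-dependent presynaptic calcium clearance along cortical axons. The cloning sites used to insert the cassette are not recorded.
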