LOCUS       Exported 6289 bp ds-DNA circular SYN 12-MAY-2021
DEFINITION  mitochondrial calcium sensor.
ACCESSION   .
VERSION     .
KEYWORDS    pCAG mito-GCaMP5G
SOURCE      synthetic DNA construct
  ORGANISM  synthetic DNA construct
REFERENCE   1 (bases 1 to 6289)
  AUTHORS   Kwon SK, Sando R 3rd, Lewis TL, Hirabayashi Y, Maximov A, Polleux F
  TITLE     LKB1 Regulates Mitochondria-Dependent Presynaptic Calcium Clearance
            and Neurotransmitter Release Properties at Excitatory Synapses along
            Cortical Axons.
  JOURNAL   PLoS Biol. 2016 Jul 18;14(7):e1002516. doi:
            10.1371/journal.pbio.1002516. eCollection 2016 Jul.
  PUBMED    27429220
REFERENCE   2 (bases 1 to 6289)
  AUTHORS   .
  TITLE     Direct Submission
  JOURNAL   Exported May 12, 2021 from SnapGene Server 1.1.58
            http://www.snapgene.com
FEATURES             Location/Qualifiers
     source          1..6289
                     /organism="synthetic DNA construct"
                     /mol_type="other DNA"
     rep_origin      complement(42..629)
                     /direction=LEFT
                     /label=ori
                     /note="high-copy-number ColE1/pMB1/pBR322/pUC origin of
                     replication"
     primer_bind     complement(122..141)
                     /label=pBR322ori-F
                     /note="pBR322 origin, forward primer"
     CDS             complement(800..1660)
                     /codon_start=1
                     /gene="bla"
                     /product="beta-lactamase"
                     /label=AmpR
                     /note="confers resistance to ampicillin, carbenicillin, and
                     related antibiotics"
                     /translation="MSIQHFRVALIPFFAAFCLPVFAHPETLVKVKDAEDQLGARVGYI
                     ELDLNSGKILESFRPEERFPMMSTFKVLLCGAVLSRIDAGQEQLGRRIHYSQNDLVEYS
                     PVTEKHLTDGMTVRELCSAAITMSDNTAANLLLTTIGGPKELTAFLHNMGDHVTRLDRW
                     EPELNEAIPNDERDTTMPVAMATTLRKLLTGELLTLASRQQLIDWMEADKVAGPLLRSA
                     LPAGWFIADKSGAGERGSRGIIAALGPDGKPSRIVVIYTTGSQATMDERNRQIAEIGAS
                     LIKHW"
     primer_bind     1423..1442
                     /label=Amp-R
                     /note="Ampicillin resistance gene, reverse primer"
     promoter        complement(1661..1765)
                     /gene="bla"
                     /label=AmpR promoter
     enhancer        1796..2175
                     /label=CMV enhancer
                     /note="human cytomegalovirus immediate early enhancer"
     promoter        2177..2454
                     /label=chicken beta-actin promoter
     intron          2455..3467
                     /label=chimeric intron
                     /note="chimera between introns from chicken beta-actin and
                     rabbit beta-globin"
     primer_bind     3391..3413
                     /label=pCAGGS-5
                     /note="Chimeric intron in CAG promoter, forward primer"
     primer_bind     3475..3494
                     /label=pCAG-F
                     /note="Rabbit beta-globin intron, for pCAG plasmids,
                     forward primer"
     CDS             3528..3602
                     /codon_start=1
                     /product="mitochondrial presequence of human cytochrome c
                     oxidase subunit VIII (Rizutto et al., 1989)"
                     /label=COX8 presequence
                     /translation="MSVLTPLLLRGLTGSARRLPVPRAK"
     CDS             3639..3656
                     /codon_start=1
                     /product="6xHis affinity tag"
                     /label=6xHis
                     /translation="HHHHHH"
     CDS             3660..3692
                     /codon_start=1
                     /product="leader peptide from bacteriophage T7 gene 10"
                     /label=T7 tag (gene 10 leader)
                     /note="promotes efficient translation in E. coli"
                     /translation="MASMTGGQQMG"
     CDS             3696..3719
                     /codon_start=1
                     /product="Xpress(TM) epitope tag, including an enterokinase
                     recognition and cleavage site"
                     /label=Xpress(TM) tag
                     /translation="DLYDDDDK"
     regulatory      3726..3735
                     /regulatory_class="other"
                     /note="vertebrate consensus sequence for strong initiation
                     of translation (Kozak, 1987)"
     CDS             3747..3803
                     /codon_start=1
                     /product="calmodulin-binding peptide from avian smooth
                     muscle myosin light chain kinase"
                     /label=calmodulin-binding peptide
                     /translation="RRKWNKTGHAVRAIGRLSS"
     primer_bind     4016..4037
                     /label=EGFP-C
                     /note="EGFP, forward primer"
     primer_bind     complement(4143..4164)
                     /label=EGFP-N
                     /note="EGFP, reverse primer"
     primer_bind     complement(4404..4423)
                     /label=EXFP-R
                     /note="For distinguishing EGFP variants, reverse primer"
     CDS             4539..4982
                     /codon_start=1
                     /product="calcium-binding protein"
                     /label=calmodulin
                     /translation="DQLTEEQIAEFKEAFSLFDKDGDGTITTKELGTVMRSLGQNPTEA
                     ELQDMINEVDADGDGTIDFPEFLTMMARKMKYTDSEEEIREAFRVFDKDGNGYISAAEL
                     RHVMTNLGEKLTDEEVDEMIREADIDGDGQVNYEEFVQMMTAK"
     primer_bind     complement(5073..5092)
                     /label=Bglob-pA-R
                     /note="Rabbit beta-globin polyA region, reverse primer"
     polyA_signal    5138..5193
                     /label=-beta-globin poly(A) signal
                     /note="rabbit beta-globin polyadenylation signal (Gil and
                     Proudfoot, 1987)"
     primer_bind     complement(5192..5211)
                     /label=rbglobpA-R
                     /note="Rabbit beta-globin polyA, reverse primer. Also
                     called rb-glob-pA-term-R"
     primer_bind     complement(5584..5600)
                     /label=M13 rev
                     /note="common sequencing primer, one of multiple similar
                     variants"
     primer_bind     complement(5584..5600)
                     /label=M13 Reverse
                     /note="In lacZ gene. Also called M13-rev"
     primer_bind     complement(5597..5619)
                     /label=M13/pUC Reverse
                     /note="In lacZ gene"
     protein_bind    5608..5624
                     /label=lac operator
                     /bound_moiety="lac repressor encoded by lacI"
                     /note="The lac repressor binds to the lac operator to
                     inhibit transcription in E. coli. This inhibition can be
                     relieved by adding lactose or
                     isopropyl-beta-D-thiogalactopyranoside (IPTG)."
     promoter        complement(5632..5662)
                     /label=lac promoter
                     /note="promoter for the E. coli lac operon"
     protein_bind    5677..5698
                     /label=CAP binding site
                     /bound_moiety="E. coli catabolite activator protein"
                     /note="CAP binding activates transcription in the presence
                     of cAMP."
     promoter        5757..5952
                     /label=SV40 promoter
                     /note="SV40 early promoter"
     rep_origin      5803..5938
                     /label=SV40 ori
                     /note="SV40 origin of replication"
     primer_bind     5865..5884
                     /label=SV40pro-F
                     /note="SV40 promoter/origin, forward primer"
     polyA_signal    5958..6092
                     /label=SV40 poly(A) signal
                     /note="SV40 polyadenylation signal"
     primer_bind     complement(5995..6014)
                     /label=SV40pA-R
                     /note="SV40 polyA, reverse primer"
     primer_bind     6049..6068
                     /label=EBV-rev
                     /note="SV40 polyA terminator, reverse primer"
     primer_bind     complement(6160..6177)
                     /label=L4440
                     /note="L4440 vector, forward primer"
ORIGIN
        1 caaaaggcca ggaaccgtaa aaaggccgcg ttgctggcgt ttttccatag gctccgcccc
       61 cctgacgagc atcacaaaaa tcgacgctca agtcagaggt ggcgaaaccc gacaggacta
      121 taaagatacc aggcgtttcc ccctggaagc tccctcgtgc gctctcctgt tccgaccctg
      181 ccgcttaccg gatacctgtc cgcctttctc ccttcgggaa gcgtggcgct ttctcatagc
      241 tcacgctgta ggtatctcag ttcggtgtag gtcgttcgct ccaagctggg ctgtgtgcac
      301 gaaccccccg ttcagcccga ccgctgcgcc ttatccggta actatcgtct tgagtccaac
      361 ccggtaagac acgacttatc gccactggca gcagccactg gtaacaggat tagcagagcg
      421 aggtatgtag gcggtgctac agagttcttg aagtggtggc ctaactacgg ctacactaga
      481 agacagtatt tggtatctgc gctctgctga agccagttac cttcggaaaa agagttggta
      541 gctcttgatc cggcaaacaa accaccgctg gtagcggtgg tttttttgtt tgcaagcagc
      601 agattacgcg cagaaaaaaa ggatctcaag aagatccttt gatcttttct acggggtctg
      661 acgctcagtg gaacgaaaac tcacgttaag ggattttggt catgagatta tcaaaaagga
      721 tcttcaccta gatcctttta aattaaaaat gaagttttaa atcaatctaa agtatatatg
      781 agtaaacttg gtctgacagt taccaatgct taatcagtga ggcacctatc tcagcgatct
      841 gtctatttcg ttcatccata gttgcctgac tccccgtcgt gtagataact acgatacggg
      901 agggcttacc atctggcccc agtgctgcaa tgataccgcg agacccacgc tcaccggctc
      961 cagatttatc agcaataaac cagccagccg gaagggccga gcgcagaagt ggtcctgcaa
     1021 ctttatccgc ctccatccag tctattaatt gttgccggga agctagagta agtagttcgc
     1081 cagttaatag tttgcgcaac gttgttgcca ttgctacagg catcgtggtg tcacgctcgt
     1141 cgtttggtat ggcttcattc agctccggtt cccaacgatc aaggcgagtt acatgatccc
     1201 ccatgttgtg caaaaaagcg gttagctcct tcggtcctcc gatcgttgtc agaagtaagt
     1261 tggccgcagt gttatcactc atggttatgg cagcactgca taattctctt actgtcatgc
     1321 catccgtaag atgcttttct gtgactggtg agtactcaac caagtcattc tgagaatagt
     1381 gtatgcggcg accgagttgc tcttgcccgg cgtcaatacg ggataatacc gcgccacata
     1441 gcagaacttt aaaagtgctc atcattggaa aacgttcttc ggggcgaaaa ctctcaagga
     1501 tcttaccgct gttgagatcc agttcgatgt aacccactcg tgcacccaac tgatcttcag
     1561 catcttttac tttcaccagc gtttctgggt gagcaaaaac aggaaggcaa aatgccgcaa
     1621 aaaagggaat aagggcgaca cggaaatgtt gaatactcat actcttcctt tttcaatatt
     1681 attgaagcat ttatcagggt tattgtctca tgagcggata catatttgaa tgtatttaga
     1741 aaaataaaca aataggggtt ccgcgcacat ttccccgaaa agtgccacct gggtcgacat
     1801 tgattattga ctagttatta atagtaatca attacggggt cattagttca tagcccatat
     1861 atggagttcc gcgttacata acttacggta aatggcccgc ctggctgacc gcccaacgac
     1921 ccccgcccat tgacgtcaat aatgacgtat gttcccatag taacgccaat agggactttc
     1981 cattgacgtc aatgggtgga gtatttacgg taaactgccc acttggcagt acatcaagtg
     2041 tatcatatgc caagtacgcc ccctattgac gtcaatgacg gtaaatggcc cgcctggcat
     2101 tatgcccagt acatgacctt atgggacttt cctacttggc agtacatcta cgtattagtc
     2161 atcgctatta ccatggtcga ggtgagcccc acgttctgct tcactctccc catctccccc
     2221 ccctccccac ccccaatttt gtatttattt attttttaat tattttgtgc agcgatgggg
     2281 gcgggggggg ggggggggcg cgcgccaggc ggggcggggc ggggcgaggg gcggggcggg
     2341 gcgaggcgga gaggtgcggc ggcagccaat cagagcggcg cgctccgaaa gtttcctttt
     2401 atggcgaggc ggcggcggcg gcggccctat aaaaagcgaa gcgcgcggcg ggcgggagtc
     2461 gctgcgttgc cttcgccccg tgccccgctc cgcgccgcct cgcgccgccc gccccggctc
     2521 tgactgaccg cgttactccc acaggtgagc gggcgggacg gcccttctcc tccgggctgt
     2581 aattagcgct tggtttaatg acggctcgtt tcttttctgt ggctgcgtga aagccttaaa
     2641 gggctccggg agggcccttt gtgcgggggg gagcggctcg gggggtgcgt gcgtgtgtgt
     2701 gtgcgtgggg agcgccgcgt gcggcccgcg ctgcccggcg gctgtgagcg ctgcgggcgc
     2761 ggcgcggggc tttgtgcgct ccgcgtgtgc gcgaggggag cgcggccggg ggcggtgccc
     2821 cgcggtgcgg gggggctgcg aggggaacaa aggctgcgtg cggggtgtgt gcgtgggggg
     2881 gtgagcaggg ggtgtgggcg cggcggtcgg gctgtaaccc ccccctgcac ccccctcccc
     2941 gagttgctga gcacggcccg gcttcgggtg cggggctccg tacggggcgt ggcgcggggc
     3001 tcgccgtgcc gggcgggggg tggcggcagg tgggggtgcc gggcggggcg gggccgcctc
     3061 gggccgggga gggctcgggg gaggggcgcg gcggcccccg gagcgccggc ggctgtcgag
     3121 gcgcggcgag ccgcagccat tgccttttat ggtaatcgtg cgagagggcg cagggacttc
     3181 ctttgtccca aatctgtgcg gagccgaaat ctgggaggcg ccgccgcacc ccctctagcg
     3241 ggcgcggggc gaagcggtgc ggcgccggca ggaaggaaat gggcggggag ggccttcgtg
     3301 cgtcgccgcg ccgccgtccc cttctccctc tccagcctcg gggctgtccg cggggggacg
     3361 gctgccttcg ggggggacgg ggcagggcgg ggttcggctt ctggcgtgtg accggcggct
     3421 ctagagcctc tgctaaccat gttcatgcct tcttcttttt cctacagctc ctgggcaacg
     3481 tgctggttat tgtgctgtct catcattttg gcaaagaatt gctcgagatg tccgtcctga
     3541 cgccgctgct gctgcggggc ttgacaggct cggcccggcg gctcccagtg ccgcgcgcca
     3601 agatccattc gttgggggat ccaccggtca tgggttctca tcatcatcat catcatggta
     3661 tggctagcat gactggtgga cagcaaatgg gtcgggatct gtacgacgat gacgataagg
     3721 atctcgccac catggtcgac tcatcacgtc gtaagtggaa taagacaggt cacgcagtca
     3781 gagctatagg tcggctgagc tcactcgaga acgtctatat caaggccgac aagcagaaga
     3841 acggcatcaa ggcgaacttc aagatccgcc acaacatcga ggacggcggc gtgcagctcg
     3901 cctaccacta ccagcagaac acccccatcg gcgacggccc cgtgctgctg cccgacaacc
     3961 actacctgag cgtgcagtcc aaactttcga aagaccccaa cgagaagcgc gatcacatgg
     4021 tcctgctgga gttcgtgacc gccgccggga tcactctcgg catggacgag ctgtacaagg
     4081 gcggtaccgg agggagcatg gtgagcaagg gcgaggagct gttcaccggg gtggtgccca
     4141 tcctggtcga gctggacggc gacgtaaacg gccacaagtt cagcgtgtcc ggcgagggtg
     4201 agggcgatgc cacctacggc aagctgaccc tgaagttcat ctgcaccacc ggcaagctgc
     4261 ccgtgccctg gcccaccctc gtgaccaccc tgacctacgg cgtgcagtgc ttcagccgct
     4321 accccgacca catgaagcag cacgacttct tcaagtccgc catgcccgaa ggctacatcc
     4381 aggagcgcac catcttcttc aaggacgacg gcaactacaa gacccgcgcc gaggtgaagt
     4441 tcgagggcga caccctggtg aaccgcatcg agctgaaggg catcgacttc aaggaggacg
     4501 gcaacatcct ggggcacaag ctggagtaca acctgccgga ccaactgact gaagagcaga
     4561 tcgcagaatt taaagaggct ttctccctat ttgacaagga cggggatggg acaataacaa
     4621 ccaaggagct ggggacggtg atgcggtctc tggggcagaa ccccacagaa gcagagctgc
     4681 aggacatgat caatgaagta gatgccgacg gtgacggcac aatcgacttc cctgagttcc
     4741 tgacaatgat ggcaagaaaa atgaaataca cagacagtga agaagaaatt agagaagcgt
     4801 tccgtgtgtt tgataaggat ggcaatggct acatcagtgc agcagagctt cgccacgtga
     4861 tgacaaacct tggagagaag ttaacagatg aagaggttga tgaaatgatc agggaagcag
     4921 acatcgatgg ggatggtcag gtaaactacg aagagtttgt acaaatgatg acagcgaagt
     4981 gagcggccgc aattcactcc tcaggtgcag gctgcctatc agaaggtggt ggctggtgtg
     5041 gccaatgccc tggctcacaa ataccactga gatctttttc cctctgccaa aaattatggg
     5101 gacatcatga agccccttga gcatctgact tctggctaat aaaggaaatt tattttcatt
     5161 gcaatagtgt gttggaattt tttgtgtcta tcactcggaa ggacatatgg gagggcaaat
     5221 catttaaaac atcagaatga gtatttggtt tagagtttgg caacatatgc ccatatgctg
     5281 gctgccatga acaaaggttg gctataaaga ggtcatcagt atatgaaaca gccccctgct
     5341 gtccattcct tattccatag aaaagccttg acttgaggtt agattttttt tatattttgt
     5401 tttgtgttat ttttttcttt aacatcccta aaattttcct tacatgtttt actagccaga
     5461 tttttcctcc tctcctgact actcccagtc atagctgtcc ctcttctctt atggagatcc
     5521 ctcgacctgc accgtcgacc agctggtcga cggtgcaccg tcgaccagct tggcgtaatc
     5581 atggtcatag ctgtttcctg tgtgaaattg ttatccgctc acaattccac acaacatacg
     5641 agccggaagc ataaagtgta aagcctgggg tgcctaatga gtgagctaac tcacattaat
     5701 tgcgttgcgc tcactgcccg ctttccagtc gggaaacctg tcgtgccagc ggatccgcat
     5761 ctcaattagt cagcaaccat agtcccgccc ctaactccgc ccatcccgcc cctaactccg
     5821 cccagttccg cccattctcc gccccatggc tgactaattt tttttattta tgcagaggcc
     5881 gaggccgcct cggcctctga gctattccag aagtagtgag gaggcttttt tggaggccta
     5941 ggcttttgca aaaagctaac ttgtttattg cagcttataa tggttacaaa taaagcaata
     6001 gcatcacaaa tttcacaaat aaagcatttt tttcactgca ttctagttgt ggtttgtcca
     6061 aactcatcaa tgtatcttat catgtctgga tccgctgcat taatgaatcg gccaacgcgc
     6121 ggggagaggc ggtttgcgta ttgggcgctc ttccgcttcc tcgctcactg actcgctgcg
     6181 ctcggtcgtt cggctgcggc gagcggtatc agctcactca aaggcggtaa tacggttatc
     6241 cacagaatca ggggataacg caggaaagaa catgtgagca aaaggccag
//
