>Addgene plasmid #105009 | pCAG mito-GCaMP5G | addgene partial sequence | sequence record 202026 | Addgene NGS Partial Result
CACCCCCCTCCCCGAGTTGCTGAGCACGGCCCGGCTTCGGGTGCGGGGCTCCGTACGGGGCGTGGCGCGG
GGCTCGCCGTGCCGGGCGGGGGGTGGCGGCAGGTGGGGGTGCCGGGCGGGGCGGGGCCGCCTCGGGCCGG
GGAGGGCTCGGGGGAGGGGCGCGGCGGCCCCCGGAGCGCCGGCGGCTGTCGAGGCGCGGCGAGCCGCAGC
CATTGCCTTTTATGGTAATCGTGCGAGAGGGCGCAGGGACTTCCTTTGTCCCAAATCTGTGCGGAGCCGA
AATCTGGGAGGCGCCGCCGCACCCCCTCTAGCGGGCGCGGGGCGAAGCGGTGCGGCGCCGGCAGGAAGGA
AATGGGCGGGGAGGGCCTTCGTGCGTCGCCGCGCCGCCGTCCCCTTCTCCCTCTCCAGCCTCGGGGCTGT
CCGCGGGGGGACGGCTGCCTTCGGGGGGGACGGGGCAGGGCGGGGTTCGGCTTCTGGCGTGTGACCGGCG
GCTCTAGAGCCTCTGCTAACCATGTTCATGCCTTCTTCTTTTTCCTACAGCTCCTGGGCAACGTGCTGGT
TATTGTGCTGTCTCATCATTTTGGCAAAGAATTGCTCGAGATGTCCGTCCTGACGCCGCTGCTGCTGCGG
GGCTTGACAGGCTCGGCCCGGCGGCTCCCAGTGCCGCGCGCCAAGATCCATTCGTTGGGGGATCCACCGG
TCATGGGTTCTCATCATCATCATCATCATGGTATGGCTAGCATGACTGGTGGACAGCAAATGGGTCGGGA
TCTGTACGACGATGACGATAAGGATCTCGCCACCATGGTCGACTCATCACGTCGTAAGTGGAATAAGACA
GGTCACGCAGTCAGAGCTATAGGTCGGCTGAGCTCACTCGAGAACGTCTATATCAAGGCCGACAAGCAGA
AGAACGGCATCAAGGCGAACTTCAAGATCCGCCACAACATCGAGGACGGCGGCGTGCAGCTCGCCTACCA
CTACCAGCAGAACACCCCCATCGGCGACGGCCCCGTGCTGCTGCCCGACAACCACTACCTGAGCGTGCAG
TCCAAACTTTCGAAAGACCCCAACGAGAAGCGCGATCACATGGTCCTGCTGGAGTTCGTGACTGCCGCCG
GGATCACTCTCGGCATGGACGAGCTGTACAAGGGCGGTACCGGAGGGAGCATGGTGAGCAAGGGCGAGGA
GCTGTTCACCGGGGTGGTGCCCATCCTGGTCGAGCTGGACGGCGACGTAAACGGCCACAAGTTCAGCGTG
TCCGGCGAGGGTGAGGGCGATGCCACCTACGGCAAGCTGACCCTGAAGTTCATCTGCACCACCGGCAAGC
TGCCCGTGCCCTGGCCCACCCTCGTGACCACCCTGACCTACGGCGTGCAGTGCTTCAGCCGCTACCCCGA
CCACATGAAGCAGCACGACTTCTTCAAGTCCGCCATGCCCGAAGGCTACATCCAGGAGCGCACCATCTTC
TTCAAGGACGACGGCAACTACAAGACCCGCGCCGAGGTGAAGTTCGAGGGCGACACCCTGGTGAACCGCA
TCGAGCTGAAGGGCATCGACTTCAAGGAGGACGGCAACATCCTGGGGCACAAGCTGGAGTACAACCTGCC
GGACCAACTGACTGAAGAGCAGATCGCAGAATTTAAAGAGGCTTTCTCCCTATTTGACAAGGACGGGGAT
GGGACAATAACAACCAAGGAGCTGGGGACGGTGATGCGGTCTCTGGGGCAGAACCCCACAGAAGCAGAGC
TGCAGGACATGATCAATGAAGTAGATGCCGACGGTGACGGCACAATCGACTTCCCTGAGTTCCTGACAAT
GATGGCAAGAAAAATGAAATACACAGACAGTGAAGAAGAAATTAGAGAAGCGTTCCGTGTGTTTGATAAG
GATGGCAATGGCTACATCAGTGCAGCAGAGCTTCGCCACGTGATGACAAACCTTGGAGAGAAGTTAACAG
ATGAAGAGGTTGATGAAATGATCAGGGAAGCAGACATCGATGGGGATGGTCAGGTAAACTACGAAGAGTT
TGTACAAATGATGACAGCGAAGTGAGCGGCCGCAATTCACTCCTCAGGTGCAGGCTGCCTATCAGAAGGT
GGTGGCTGGTGTGGCCAATGCCCTGGCTCACAAATACCACTGAGATCTTTTTCCCTCTGCCAAAAATTAT
GGGGACATCATGAAGCCCCTTGAGCATCTGACTTCTGGCTAATAAAGGAAATTTATTTTCATTGCAATAG
TGTGTTGGAATTTTTTGTGTCTCTCACTCGGAAGGACATATGGGAGGGCAAATCATTTAAAACATCAGAA
TGAGTATTTGGTTTAGAGTTTGGCAACATATGCCCATATGCTGGCTGCCATGAACAAAGGTTGGCTATAA
AGAGGTCATCAGTATATGAAACAGCCCCCTGCTGTCCATTCCTTATTCCATAGAAAAGCCTTGACTTGAG
GTTAGATTTTTTTTATATTTTGTTTTGTGTTATTTTTTTCTTTAACATCCCTAAAATTTTCCTTACATGT
TTTACTAGCCAGATTTTTCCTCCTCTCCTGACTACTCCCAGTCATAGCTGTCCCTCTTCTCTTATGGAGA
TCCCTCGACCTGCACCGTCGACCAGCTGGTCGACGGTGCACCGTCGACCAGCTTGGCGTAATCATGGTCA
TAGCTGTTTCCTGTGTGAAATTGTTATCCGCTCACAATTCCACACAACATACGAGCCGGAAGCATAAAGT
GTAAAGCCTGGGGTGCCTAATGAGTGAGCTAACTCACATTAATTGCGTTGCGCTCACTGCCCGCTTTCCA
GTCGGGAAACCTGTCGTGCCAGCGGATCCGCATCTCAATTAGTCAGCAACCATAGTCCCGCCCCTAACTC
CGCCCATCCCGCCCCTAACTCCGCCCAGTTCCGCCCATTCTCCGCCCCATGGCTGACTAATTTTTTTTAT
TTATGCAGAGGCCGAGGCCGCCTCGGCCTCTGAGCTATTCCAGAAGTAGTGAGGAGGCTTTTTTGGAGGC
CTAGGCTTTTGCAAAAAGCTAACTTGTTTATTGCAGCTTATAATGGTTACAAATAAAGCAATAGCATCAC
AAATTTCACAAATAAAGCATTTTTTTCACTGCATTCTAGTTGTGGTTTGTCCAAACTCATCAATGTATCT
TATCATGTCTGGATCCGCTGCATTAATGAATCGGCCAACGCGCGGGGAGAGGCGGTTTGCGTATTGGGCG
CTCTTCCGCTTCCTCGCTCACTGACTCGCTGCGCTCGGTCGTTCGGCTGCGGCGAGCGGTATCAGCTCAC
TCAAAGGCGGTAATACGGTTATCCACAGAATCAGGGGATAACGCAGGAAAGAACATGTGAGCAAAAGGCC
AGCAAAAGGCCAGGAACCGTAAAAAGGCCGCGTTGCTGGCGTTTTTCCATAGGCTCCGCCCCCCTGACGA
GCATCACAAAAATCGACGCTCAAGTCAGAGGTGGCGAAACCCGACAGGACTATAAAGATACCAGGCGTTT
CCCCCTGGAAGCTCCCTCGTGCGCTCTCCTGTTCCGACCCTGCCGCTTACCGGATACCTGTCCGCCTTTC
TCCCTTCGGGAAGCGTGGCGCTTTCTCATAGCTCACGCTGTAGGTATCTCAGTTCGGTGTAGGTCGTTCG
CTCCAAGCTGGGCTGTGTGCACGAACCCCCCGTTCAGCCCGACCGCTGCGCCTTATCCGGTAACTATCGT
CTTGAGTCCAACCCGGTAAGACACGACTTATCGCCACTGGCAGCAGCCACTGGTAACAGGATTAGCAGAG
CGAGGTATGTAGGCGGTGCTACAGAGTTCTTGAAGTGGTGGCCTAACTACGGCTACACTAGAAGAACAGT
ATTTGGTATCTGCGCTCTGCTGAAGCCAGTTACCTTCGGAAAAAGAGTTGGTAGCTCTTGATCCGGCAAA
CAAACCACCGCTGGTAGCGGTGGTTTTTTTGTTTGCAAGCAGCAGATTACGCGCAGAAAAAAAGGATCTC
AAGAAGATCCTTTGATCTTTTCTACGGGGTCTGACGCTCAGTGGAACGAAAACTCACGTTAAGGGATTTT
GGTCATGAGATTATCAAAAAGGATCTTCACCTAGATCCTTTTAAATTAAAAATGAAGTTTTAAATCAATC
TAAAGTATATATGAGTAAACTTGGTCTGACAGTTACCAATGCTTAATCAGTGAGGCACCTATCTCAGCGA
TCTGTCTATTTCGTTCATCCATAGTTGCCTGACTCCCCGTCGTGTAGATAACTACGATACGGGAGGGCTT
ACCATCTGGCCCCAGTGCTGCAATGATACCGCGAGACCCACGCTCACCGGCTCCAGATTTATCAGCAATA
AACCAGCCAGCCGGAAGGGCCGAGCGCAGAAGTGGTCCTGCAACTTTATCCGCCTCCATCCAGTCTATTA
ATTGTTGCCGGGAAGCTAGAGTAAGTAGTTCGCCAGTTAATAGTTTGCGCAACGTTGTTGCCATTGCTAC
AGGCATCGTGGTGTCACGCTCGTCGTTTGGTATGGCTTCATTCAGCTCCGGTTCCCAACGATCAAGGCGA
GTTACATGATCCCCCATGTTGTGCAAAAAAGCGGTTAGCTCCTTCGGTCCTCCGATCGTTGTCAGAAGTA
AGTTGGCCGCAGTGTTATCACTCATGGTTATGGCAGCACTGCATAATTCTCTTACTGTCATGCCATCCGT
AAGATGCTTTTCTGTGACTGGTGAGTACTCAACCAAGTCATTCTGAGAATAGTGTATGCGGCGACCGAGT
TGCTCTTGCCCGGCGTCAATACGGGATAATACCGCGCCACATAGCAGAACTTTAAAAGTGCTCATCATTG
GAAAACGTTCTTCGGGGCGAAAACTCTCAAGGATCTTACCGCTGTTGAGATCCAGTTCGATGTAACCCAC
TCGTGCACCCAACTGATCTTCAGCATCTTTTACTTTCACCAGCGTTTCTGGGTGAGCAAAAACAGGAAGG
CAAAATGCCGCAAAAAAGGGAATAAGGGCGACACGGAAATGTTGAATACTCATACTCTTCCTTTTTCAAT
ATTATTGAAGCATTTATCAGGGTTATTGTCTCATGAGCGGATACATATTTGAATGTATTTAGAAAAATAA
ACAAATAGGGGTTCCGCGCACATTTCCCCGAAAAGTGCCACCTGGGTCGACATTGATT
